Addgene plasmid #169600: pVH1002-Tier2(pUC ori)
Purpose: (Empty Backbone) Tier-2 expression vector (A1-pA::A2-pA::A3-pA). The tier-2 expression vector consists of a custom MCS cassette containing the three Tier-1 compatible acceptor cassettes (A1, A2, and A3) each with its own non-homologous polyadenylation (pA) signals in a minimal backbone (AmpR and pUC ori).
Depositing lab: Martin Fussenegger. Depositing organization: ETH Zurich (Swiss Federal Institute of Technology). Publication: A versatile plasmid architecture for mammalian synthetic biology (VAMSyB). Haellman V, Strittmatter T, Bertschi A, Stucheli P, Fussenegger M. Metab Eng. 2021 Jul;66:41-50. doi: 10.1016/j.ymben.2021.04.003. Epub 2021 Apr 18. PubMed 33857582.
Backbone
  Vector backbone: pUC57-based
  Backbone size (bp): 2689
  Vector type: Mammalian Expression
Growth in bacteria
  Bacterial resistance: Ampicillin, 100 μg/mL
  Growth temperature: 37°C
  Growth strain: DH5alpha
  Copy number: High Copy
Gene/Insert
  Gene/Insert name: None
Terms and licenses: Academic/Nonprofit Terms; Industry Terms: Not Available to Industry
How to cite: pVH1002-Tier2(pUC ori) was a gift from Martin Fussenegger (Addgene plasmid # 169600 ; http://n2t.net/addgene:169600 ; RRID:Addgene_169600)
