[The description below was written by a language model from this plasmid's Addgene catalogue record and pLannotate feature annotations shown in this document.]
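Description:
pVH1002-Tier2(pUC ori) is an empty mammalian expression backbone from the VAMSyB (versatile plasmid architecture for mammalian synthetic biology) system, built on a pUC57-derived minimal scaffold of about 2.7 kb. It is propagated in E. coli as a high-copy plasmid through its ColE1/pUC-type origin and selected with ampicillin via a β-lactamase gene driven by its native bla promoter. These two elements make up essentially all of the bacterial maintenance functions. No mammalian selection marker or mammalian origin is annotated.

The rest of the plasmid is a custom multiple cloning cassette with three acceptor positions, A1, A2 and A3, each compatible with Tier-1 modules of the same system and each followed by its own polyadenylation signal. Using non-homologous poly(A) sequences gives each inserted transcription unit independent termination while avoiding repeated sequence that could promote recombination. The feature table identifies a complete bovine growth hormone poly(A) signal and a short match to a synthetic poly(A) signal in this region. The third terminator is not clearly annotated, so its identity cannot be stated from the record. The vector carries no insert, and no functional mammalian promoter is annotated, which suggests that promoters and coding sequences arrive with the Tier-1 parts. The very short hits to an SV40 promoter, lacZα, a CAP binding site, lacI and an RSF origin are fragments, most likely residual or coincidental matches within the synthetic cassette and backbone junctions rather than working elements.

The plasmid is intended as a destination vector for assembling up to three expression units on one plasmid for multi-gene delivery into mammalian cells in synthetic biology work.
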