Features (pLannotate 1.2.2; 10 found; start..end, strand, type, name):
    139..727     -  rep_origin     ori: high-copy-number ColE1/pMB1/pBR322/pUC origin of replication
    848..1708    -  CDS            AmpR: β-lactamase; bla; confers resistance to ampicillin, carbenicillin, and related antibiotics
   1709..1813    -  promoter       AmpR promoter: bla
   1980..2204    +  polyA_signal   bGH poly(A) signal: bovine growth hormone polyadenylation signal
   2213..2230    +  promoter       SV40 promoter (fragment): SV40 enhancer and early promoter
   2306..2327    +  polyA_signal   poly(A) signal (fragment): synthetic polyadenylation signal
   2367..2383    -  CDS            lacZα (fragment): LacZα fragment of β-galactosidase; lacZ fragment
   2522..2543    -  protein_bind   CAP binding site: CAP binding activates transcription in the presence of cAMP. E. coli catabolite activator protein
   2556..2648    -  CDS            lacI (fragment): lac repressor; lacI; The lac repressor binds to the lac operator to inhibit transcription in E. coli. This inhibition can be relieved by adding lactose or isopropyl-β-D-thiogalactopyranoside (IPTG).
   2650..2692    -  rep_origin     RSF ori (fragment): Plasmids containing the RSF 1030 origin of replication can be propagated in E. coli cells that contain additional plasmids with compatible origins.
>Addgene plasmid #169600 | pVH1002-Tier2(pUC ori) | addgene full sequence | sequence record 366610 | Addgene NGS Result
GCTGCGGCGAGCGGTATCAGCTCACTCAAAGGCGGTAATACGGTTATCCACAGAATCAGGGGATAACGCA
GGAAAGAACATGTGAGCAAAAGGCCAGCAAAAGGCCAGGAACCGTAAAAAGGCCGCGTTGCTGGCGTTTT
TCCATAGGCTCCGCCCCCCTGACGAGCATCACAAAAATCGACGCTCAAGTCAGAGGTGGCGAAACCCGAC
AGGACTATAAAGATACCAGGCGTTTCCCCCTGGAAGCTCCCTCGTGCGCTCTCCTGTTCCGACCCTGCCG
CTTACCGGATACCTGTCCGCCTTTCTCCCTTCGGGAAGCGTGGCGCTTTCTCATAGCTCACGCTGTAGGT
ATCTCAGTTCGGTGTAGGTCGTTCGCTCCAAGCTGGGCTGTGTGCACGAACCCCCCGTTCAGCCCGACCG
CTGCGCCTTATCCGGTAACTATCGTCTTGAGTCCAACCCGGTAAGACACGACTTATCGCCACTGGCAGCA
GCCACTGGTAACAGGATTAGCAGAGCGAGGTATGTAGGCGGTGCTACAGAGTTCTTGAAGTGGTGGCCTA
ACTACGGCTACACTAGAAGAACAGTATTTGGTATCTGCGCTCTGCTGAAGCCAGTTACCTTCGGAAAAAG
AGTTGGTAGCTCTTGATCCGGCAAACAAACCACCGCTGGTAGCGGTGGTTTTTTTGTTTGCAAGCAGCAG
ATTACGCGCAGAAAAAAAGGATCTCAAGAAGATCCTTTGATCTTTTCTACGGGGATTATCAAAAAGGATC
TTCACCTAGATCCTTTTAAATTAAAAATGAAGTTTTAAATCAATCTAAAGTATATATGAGTAAACTTGGT
CTGACAGTTACCAATGCTTAATCAGTGAGGCACCTATCTCAGCGATCTGTCTATTTCGTTCATCCATAGT
TGCCTGACTCCCCGTCGTGTAGATAACTACGATACGGGAGGGCTTACCATCTGGCCCCAGTGCTGCAATG
ATACCGCGGCTCCCACGCTCACCGGCTCCAGATTTATCAGCAATAAACCAGCCAGCCGGAAGGGCCGAGC
GCAGAAGTGGTCCTGCAACTTTATCCGCCTCCATCCAGTCTATTAATTGTTGCCGGGAAGCTAGAGTAAG
TAGTTCGCCAGTTAATAGTTTGCGCAACGTTGTTGCCATTGCTACAGGCATCGTGGTGTCACGCTCGTCG
TTTGGTATGGCTTCATTCAGCTCCGGTTCCCAACGATCAAGGCGAGTTACATGATCCCCCATGTTGTGCA
AAAAAGCGGTTAGCTCCTTCGGTCCTCCGATCGTTGTCAGAAGTAAGTTGGCCGCAGTGTTATCACTCAT
GGTTATGGCAGCACTGCATAATTCTCTTACTGTCATGCCATCCGTAAGATGCTTTTCTGTGACTGGTGAG
TACTCAACCAAGTCATTCTGAGAATAGTGTATGCGGCGACCGAGTTGCTCTTGCCCGGCGTCAATACGGG
ATAATACCGCGCCACATAGCAGAACTTTAAAAGTGCTCATCATTGGAAAACGTTCTTCGGGGCGAAAACT
CTCAAGGATCTTACCGCTGTTGAGATCCAGTTCGATGTAACCCACTCGTGCACCCAACTGATCTTCAGCA
TCTTTTACTTTCACCAGCGTTTCTGGGTGAGCAAAAACAGGAAGGCAAAATGCCGCAAAAAAGGGAATAA
GGGCGACACGGAAATGTTGAATACTCATACTCTTCCTTTTTCAATATTATTGAAGCATTTATCAGGGTTA
TTGTCTCATGAGCGGATACATATTTGAATGTATTTAGAAAAATAAACAAATAGGGGTTCCGCGCACATTT
CCCCGAAAAGTGCCACCTGACGTCTAAGAAACCAAGATCTCCACGCGTGGTACCCTCGAGGAGCTCTTCG
AAGCGGAATTCACCATGACTAGTGCTAGCGGATCCACCGGTGTCTAGAAAGCTTTGAGGCCGGCCTGCAG
GCCCGCTGATCAGCCTCGACTGTGCCTTCTAGTTGCCAGCCATCTGTTGTTTGCCCCTCCCCCGTGCCTT
CCTTGACCCTGGAAGGTGCCACTCCCACTGTCCTTTCCTAATAAAATGAGGAAATTGCATCGCATTGTCT
GAGTAGGTGTCATTCTATTCTGGGGGGTGGGGTGGGGCAGGACAGCAAGGGGGAGGATTGGGAAGACAAT
AGCAGGCATGCTGGGGATGCGGTGGGCTCTATGGTAGCTTAGGAGGCGGAAAGAACCAGCGCGGGAGACC
GTCAGTTGGTCTCCAGCTATACAGGTGCACCGCTTTATAATAAAACTGATACAGAGAACGTTATCATGTG
TGTTGGTTTTTTTTGTGTGTGCGGTTTAAGGGAGCCTCGGTCATAGCTGTTTCCTGTGTAAAACGACGGC
CAGCGCGGGAGACGGTCAGTTCGTCTCCAGCTCAGAAATTATGAGAGCGTTTAATAAAGTATTGACTATG
GTTGACAAAACGTGTGTTGGAGTTTTTTGTGTGCTTTGTCATCAACTGAGCCAGTAGGTCGAGGGTGCCT
AATGAGTGAGCTAACTCACATTAATTGCGTTGCGCTCACTGCCCGCTTTCCAGTCGGGAAACCTGTCGTG
CCAGCTGCATTAATGAATCGGCCAACGCGCGGGGAGAGGCGGTTTGCGTATTGGGCGCTCTTCCGCTTCC
TCGCTCACTGACTCGCTGCGCTCGGTCGTTCG
